>Addgene plasmid #136101 | CTAG_linker-mVenus | addgene full sequence | sequence record 275036 | Addgene NGS Result
GCCGCTGCGGCAGCGGCCGGATCCATGGTGAGCAAGGGCGAGGAGCTGTTCACCGGGGTGGTGCCCATCC
TGGTCGAGCTGGACGGCGACGTAAACGGCCACAAGTTCAGCGTGTCCGGCGAGGGCGAGGGCGATGCCAC
CTACGGCAAGCTGACCCTGAAGCTGATCTGCACCACCGGCAAGCTGCCCGTGCCCTGGCCCACCCTCGTG
ACCACCCTGGGCTACGGCCTGCAGTGCTTCGCCCGCTACCCCGACCACATGAAGCAGCACGACTTCTTCA
AGTCCGCCATGCCCGAAGGCTACGTCCAGGAGCGCACCATCTTCTTCAAGGACGACGGCAACTACAAGAC
CCGCGCCGAGGTGAAGTTCGAGGGCGACACCCTGGTGAACCGCATCGAGCTGAAGGGCATCGACTTCAAG
GAGGACGGCAACATCCTGGGGCACAAGCTGGAGTACAACTACAACAGCCACAACGTCTATATCACCGCCG
ACAAGCAGAAGAACGGCATCAAGGCCAACTTCAAGATCCGCCACAACATCGAGGACGGCGGCGTGCAGCT
CGCCGACCACTACCAGCAGAACACCCCCATCGGCGACGGCCCCGTGCTGCTGCCCGACAACCACTACCTG
AGCTACCAGTCCAAGCTGAGCAAAGACCCCAACGAGAAGCGCGATCACATGGTCCTGCTGGAGTTCGTGA
CCGCCGCCGGGATCACTCTCGGCATGGACGAGCTGTACAAGTAAGCTTCGAGACCCTGCAGTCCGGCAAA
AAAGGGCAAGGTGTCACCACCCTGCCCTTTTTCTTTAAAACCGAAAAGATTACTTCGCGTTATGCAGGCT
TCCTCGCTCACTGACTCGCTGCGCTCGGTCGTTCGGCTGCGGCGAGCGGTATCAGCTCACTCAAAGGCGG
TAATACGGTTATCCACAGAATCAGGGGATAACGCAGGAAAGAACATGTGAGCAAAAGGCCAGCAAAAGGC
CAGGAACCGTAAAAAGGCCGCGTTGCTGGCGTTTTTCCACAGGCTCCGCCCCCCTGACGAGCATCACAAA
AATCGACGCTCAAGTCAGAGGTGGCGAAACCCGACAGGACTATAAAGATACCAGGCGTTTCCCCCTGGAA
GCTCCCTCGTGCGCTCTCCTGTTCCGACCCTGCCGCTTACCGGATACCTGTCCGCCTTTCTCCCTTCGGG
AAGCGTGGCGCTTTCTCATAGCTCACGCTGTAGGTATCTCAGTTCGGTGTAGGTCGTTCGCTCCAAGCTG
GGCTGTGTGCACGAACCCCCCGTTCAGCCCGACCGCTGCGCCTTATCCGGTAACTATCGTCTTGAGTCCA
ACCCGGTAAGACACGACTTATCGCCACTGGCAGCAGCCACTGGTAACAGGATTAGCAGAGCGAGGTATGT
AGGCGGTGCTACAGAGTTCTTGAAGTGGTGGCCTAACTACGGCTACACTAGAAGAACAGTATTTGGTATC
TGCGCTCTGCTGAAGCCAGTTACCTTCGGAAAAAGAGTTGGTAGCTCTTGATCCGGCAAACAAACCACCG
CTGGTAGCGGTGGTTTTTTTGTTTGCAAGCAGCAGATTACGCGCAGAAAAAAAGGATCTCAAGAAGATCC
TTTGATCTTTTCTACGGGGTCTGACGCTCAGTGGAACGAAAACTCACGTTAAGGGATTTTGGTCATGAGA
TTATCAAAAAGGATCTTCACCTAGATCCTTTTAAATTAAAAATGAAGTTTTAAATCAATCTAAAGTATAT
ATGAGTAAACTTGGTCTGACAGCTCGAGGCTTGGATTCTCACCAATAAAAAACGCCCGGCGGCAACCGAG
CGTTCTGAACAAATCCAGATGGAGTTCTGAGGTCATTACTGGATCTATCAACAGGAGTCCAAGCGAGCTC
GATATCAAATTACGCCCCGCCCTGCCACTCATCGCAGTACTGTTGTAATTCATTAAGCATTCTGCCGACA
TGGAAGCCATCACAAACGGCATGATGAACCTGAATCGCCAGCGGCATCAGCACCTTGTCGCCTTGCGTAT
AATATTTGCCCATGGTGAAAACGGGGGCGAAGAAGTTGTCCATATTGGCCACGTTTAAATCAAAACTGGT
GAAACTCACCCAGGGATTGGCTGAGACGAAAAACATATTCTCAATAAACCCTTTAGGGAAATAGGCCAGG
TTTTCACCGTAACACGCCACATCTTGCGAATATATGTGTAGAAACTGCCGGAAATCGTCGTGGTATTCAC
TCCAGAGCGATGAAAACGTTTCAGTTTGCTCATGGAAAACGGTGTAACAAGGGTGAACACTATCCCATAT
CACCAGCTCACCGTCTTTCATTGCCATACGAAATTCCGGATGAGCATTCATCAGGCGGGCAAGAATGTGA
ATAAAGGCCGGATAAAACTTGTGCTTATTTTTCTTTACGGTCTTTAAAAAGGCCGTAATATCCAGCTGAA
CGGTCTGGTTATAGGTACATTGAGCAACTGACTGAAATGCCTCAAAATGTTCTTTACGATGCCATTGGGA
TATATCAACGGTGGTATATCCAGTGATTTTTTTCTCCATTTTAGCTTCCTTAGCTCCTGAAAATCTCGAT
AACTCAAAAAATACGCCCGGTAGTGATCTTATTTCATTATGGTGAAAGTTGGAACCTCTTACGTGCCCGA
TCAACTCGAGTGCCACCTGACGTCTAAGAAACCATTATTATCATGACATTAACCTATAAAAATAGGCGTA
TCACGAGGCAGAATTTCAGATAAAAAAAATCCTTAGCTTTCGCTAAGGATGATTTCTGGAATTCGGTCTC
ATTCGGGAGCAGCTGCGGCT
Features (pLannotate 1.2.2; 7 found; start..end, strand, type, name):
     25..744     +  CDS            mVenus: Venus YFP with monomerizing A206K mutation (Nagai et al., 2002; Kremers et al., 2006) mammalian codon-optimized
    762..819     +  terminator     his operon terminator: This putative transcriptin terminator from the E. coli his operon has a 2-bp deletion introduced during synthesis. Its efficiency has not been determined.
   1014..1602    -  rep_origin     ori: high-copy-number ColE1/pMB1/pBR322/pUC origin of replication
   1785..1879    -  terminator     lambda t0 terminator: transcription terminator from phage lambda
   1903..2559    -  CDS            cat: CAT_ECOLX - Experimental evidence at protein level: Swiss-Prot protein existence level 1. This enzyme is an effector of chloramphenicol resistance in bacteria. From Escherichia coli. This protein is used as a marker in many commonly used cloning vectors, such as pACYC184.
   2560..2657    -  promoter       cat promoter: promoter of the E. coli cat gene encoding chloramphenicol acetyltransferase
   2743..2786    -  terminator     bacterial terminator: putative bacterial transcription terminator
