[The description below was written by a language model from this plasmid's Addgene catalogue record and pLannotate feature annotations shown in this document.]
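Description:
CTAG_linker-mVenus is a Level 0 DNA part plasmid from a synthetic biology toolkit developed for reprogramming gene expression in the liverwort Marchantia polymorpha. It is built in the pUAP4 backbone, a small acceptor vector (the sequenced record is about 2.8 kb) that replicates in E. coli from a high-copy ColE1/pUC-type origin and is selected with chloramphenicol through a cat gene driven by its native promoter. Several bacterial transcription terminators (a his operon terminator, lambda t0 and another putative terminator) flank the insert and the marker, insulating the stored part from read-through transcription.

The insert is a synthetic C-terminal tag ("CTAG") module: according to the insert name, a flexible linker built from alanine, serine and glycine residues, including a tenfold repeated unit, followed by mVenus, the yellow fluorescent protein Venus carrying the monomerizing A206K mutation. The feature table annotates only the mVenus coding sequence, not the linker, which presumably lies in the short stretch upstream. Internal BsaI and SapI sites have been removed ("domesticated") so the part is compatible with Type IIS assembly. The record notes that the BsaI sites used to clone the part into the backbone were destroyed in the process.

The plasmid carries no promoter or plant terminator for the insert, so it is not an expression construct itself. It serves as a building block, to be combined with promoter, coding sequence and terminator parts into a plant transcription unit. Its stated purpose is to supply a fluorescent protein for C-terminal fusion to "CDS12" coding sequence parts that lack their own linker, for example to visualise a protein of interest in plant cells.
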