Addgene plasmid #136101: CTAG_linker-mVenus
Purpose: FP for C-term fusion with CDS12 without linker
Depositing lab: Jim Haseloff. Depositing organization: University of Cambridge. Publication: Systematic tools for reprogramming plant gene expression in a simple model, Marchantia polymorpha. Sauret-Gueto S, Frangedakis E, Silvestri L, Rebmann M, Tomaselli M, Markel K, Delmans M, West A, Patron NJ, Haseloff J. ACS Synth Biol. 2020 Mar 12. doi: 10.1021/acssynbio.9b00511. PubMed 32163700.
Backbone
  Vector backbone: pUAP4
  Vector type: Plant Expression, Synthetic Biology
Growth in bacteria
  Bacterial resistance: Chloramphenicol, 25 μg/mL
  Growth temperature: 37°C
  Growth strain: DH5alpha
  Copy number: High Copy
Gene/Insert
  Gene/Insert name: CTAG_AlaSerGly10xAlaGlySer_mVenus
  Species: Synthetic
  Mutation: BsaI/ SapI domesticated
  Cloning method: Restriction Enzyme; 5′ cloning site BsaI (destroyed during cloning); 3′ cloning site BsaI (destroyed during cloning)
  Sequencing primers: 5′ n/a
Depositor comments: Please visit https://www.biorxiv.org/content/10.1101/2020.02.29.971002v1 for bioRxiv preprint.
How to cite: CTAG_linker-mVenus was a gift from Jim Haseloff (Addgene plasmid # 136101 ; http://n2t.net/addgene:136101 ; RRID:Addgene_136101)
